Addgene plasmid #21505: mCherry-Tsg101
Depositing lab: James Hurley. Depositing organization: National Institute of Diabetes & Digestive & Kidney Diseases (NIDDK). Publication: Midbody targeting of the ESCRT machinery by a noncanonical coiled coil in CEP55. Lee HH, Elia N, Ghirlando R, Lippincott-Schwartz J, Hurley JH. Science. 2008 Oct 24. 322(5901):576-80. 10.1126/science.1162042 PubMed 18948538.
Backbone
  Vector backbone: unknown
  Backbone size w/o insert (bp): 4700
  Vector type: Bacterial Expression
Growth in bacteria
  Bacterial resistance: Kanamycin, 50 μg/mL
  Growth temperature: 37°C
  Growth strain: DH5alpha
  Copy number: High Copy
Gene/Insert
  Gene/Insert name: Tsg101
  Species: H. sapiens (human)
  Insert size (bp): 1173
  Mutation: none
  Entrez Gene: TSG101 (a.k.a. TSG10, VPS23)
  Tag / fusion protein: Cherry*
  Cloning method: Restriction Enzyme; 5′ cloning site EcoRI (not destroyed); 3′ cloning site BamHI (not destroyed)
  Sequencing primers: 5′ unknown
Terms and licenses: Academic/Nonprofit Terms; Industry Terms: Not Available to Industry
Depositor comments: *Note that despite the plasmid name, Addgene's sequencing result suggests that the fluor is RFP, not mCherry.
How to cite: mCherry-Tsg101 was a gift from James Hurley (Addgene plasmid # 21505 ; http://n2t.net/addgene:21505 ; RRID:Addgene_21505)
