[The description below was written by a language model from this plasmid's Addgene catalogue record and pLannotate feature annotations shown in this document.]
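Description:
mCherry-Tsg101 is a roughly 5.8 kb plasmid encoding human TSG101 fused to the C-terminus of a red fluorescent protein. The catalogue lists the backbone as unknown and the vector type as bacterial expression. The annotated features instead show the layout of a mammalian expression vector. A CMV immediate early enhancer and promoter drive the fusion open reading frame, and an SV40 polyadenylation signal terminates it. The plasmid is propagated in E. coli through a high-copy ColE1/pUC-type origin and also carries an f1 phage origin. Selection relies on a Tn5 NeoR/KanR gene placed behind tandem bacterial (bla) and SV40 early promoters and followed by an HSV TK poly(A) signal. This arrangement gives kanamycin resistance in bacteria and would allow G418 selection in mammalian cells. The short ble, bGH poly(A) and SV40 large T antigen fragments in the table appear to be backbone remnants rather than functional parts.

The full-length, unmutated TSG101 coding sequence was inserted between EcoRI and BamHI sites. It lies downstream of the fluorescent protein and is joined to it by a short stretch of residual multiple cloning site. Despite the plasmid's name, the repository's sequencing indicates the fluorophore is not mCherry, and the feature table identifies it as mRFP1, a monomeric Discosoma-derived red protein. TSG101 is a component of the ESCRT-I complex that sorts ubiquitinated cargo into multivesicular bodies. It is also needed for the completion of cytokinesis, a role that depends on CEP55. The associated study concerns recruitment of ESCRT machinery to the midbody, so the construct is suited to imaging the localisation of red-tagged TSG101 in transfected cells, for example during cell division.
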