Features (pLannotate 1.2.2; 15 found; start..end, strand, type, name):
     68..371     +  enhancer       CMV enhancer: human cytomegalovirus immediate early enhancer
    372..575     +  promoter       CMV promoter: human cytomegalovirus (CMV) immediate early promoter
    620..1294    +  CDS            mRFP1: mRFP1 is a basic (constitutively fluorescent) red fluorescent protein published in 2002, derived from Discosoma sp.. It is reported to be a somewhat slowly-maturing monomer with low acid sensitivity.
   1295..1330    +  misc_feature   MCS (fragment): multiple cloning site
   1331..2500    +  CDS            TSG101: TS101_HUMAN - Experimental evidence at protein level: Swiss-Prot protein existence level 1. Component of the ESCRT-I complex, a regulator of vesicular trafficking process. Binds to ubiquitinated cargo proteins and is required for the sorting of endocytic ubiquitinated cargos into multivesicular bodies (MVBs). Mediates the association between the ESCRT-0 and ESCRT-I complex. Required for completion of cytokinesis; the function requires CEP55. May be involved in cell growth and differentiation. Acts as a negative growth regulator. Involved in the budding of many viruses through an interaction wi
   2526..2610    +  CDS            large T antigen (fragment): large T antigen from SV40 (simian virus 40)
   2633..2754    +  polyA_signal   SV40 poly(A) signal: SV40 polyadenylation signal
   2788..3216    -  rep_origin     f1 ori (sequence partly withheld): f1 bacteriophage origin of replication; arrow indicates direction of (+) strand synthesis
   3243..3347    +  promoter       AmpR promoter: bla
   3349..3706    +  promoter       SV40 promoter: SV40 enhancer and early promoter
   3741..4535    +  CDS            NeoR/KanR: aminoglycoside phosphotransferase from Tn5; aph(3')-II (or nptII); confers resistance to neomycin, kanamycin, and G418 (Geneticin®)
   4556..4708    +  CDS            ble (fragment): BLE_KLEPN - Experimental evidence at protein level: Swiss-Prot protein existence level 1. Binding protein with a strong affinity to the bleomycin family of antibiotics. Binds to CL990; an antimitotic-antibiotic compound. From Klebsiella pneumoniae.
   4767..4814    +  polyA_signal   HSV TK poly(A) signal: herpes simplex virus thymidine kinase polyadenylation signal (Cole and Stacy, 1985)
   4905..4921    -  polyA_signal   bGH poly(A) signal (fragment): bovine growth hormone polyadenylation signal
   5143..5731    +  rep_origin     ori: high-copy-number ColE1/pMB1/pBR322/pUC origin of replication
>Addgene plasmid #21505 | mCherry-Tsg101 | addgene full sequence | sequence record 148006 | Addgene NGS results
CATGCATTAGTTATTAATAGTAATCAATTACGGGGTCATTAGTTCATAGCCCATATATGGAGTTCCGCGT
TACATAACTTACGGTAAATGGCCCGCCTGGCTGACCGCCCAACGACCCCCGCCCATTGACGTCAATAATG
ACGTATGTTCCCATAGTAACGCCAATAGGGACTTTCCATTGACGTCAATGGGTGGAGTATTTACGGTAAA
CTGCCCACTTGGCAGTACATCAAGTGTATCATATGCCAAGTACGCCCCCTATTGACGTCAATGACGGTAA
ATGGCCCGCCTGGCATTATGCCCAGTACATGACCTTATGGGACTTTCCTACTTGGCAGTACATCTACGTA
TTAGTCATCGCTATTACCATGGTGATGCGGTTTTGGCAGTACATCAATGGGCGTGGATAGCGGTTTGACT
CACGGGGATTTCCAAGTCTCCACCCCATTGACGTCAATGGGAGTTTGTTTTGGCACCAAAATCAACGGGA
CTTTCCAAAATGTCGTAACAACTCCGCCCCATTGACGCAAATGGGCGGTAGGCGTGTACGGTGGGAGGTC
TATATAAGCAGAGCTGGTTTAGTGAACCGTCAGATCCGCTAGCGCTACCGGTCGCCACCATGGCCTCCTC
CGAGGACGTCATCAAGGAGTTCATGCGCTTCAAGGTGCGCATGGAGGGCTCCGTGAACGGCCACGAGTTC
GAGATCGAGGGCGAGGGCGAGGGCCGCCCCTACGAGGGCACCCAGACCGCCAAGCTGAAGGTGACCAAGG
GCGGCCCCCTGCCCTTCGCCTGGGACATCCTGTCCCCTCAGTTCCAGTACGGCTCCAAGGCCTACGTGAA
GCACCCCGCCGACATCCCCGACTACTTGAAGCTGTCCTTCCCCGAGGGCTTCAAGTGGGAGCGCGTGATG
AACTTCGAGGACGGCGGCGTGGTGACCGTGACCCAGGACTCCTCCCTGCAGGACGGCGAGTTCATCTACA
AGGTGAAGCTGCGCGGCACCAACTTCCCCTCCGACGGCCCCGTAATGCAGAAGAAGACCATGGGCTGGGA
GGCCTCCACCGAGCGGATGTACCCCGAGGACGGCGCCCTGAAGGGCGAGATCAAGATGAGGCTGAAGCTG
AAGGACGGCGGCCACTACGACGCCGAGGTCAAGACCACCTACATGGCCAAGAAGCCCGTGCAGCTGCCCG
GCGCCTACAAGACCGACATCAAGCTGGACATCACCTCCCACAACGAGGACTACACCATCGTGGAACAGTA
CGAGCGCGCCGAGGGCCGCCACTCCACCGGCGCCTCCGGACTCAGATCTCGAGCTCAAGCTTCGAATTCT
ATGGCGGTGTCGGAGAGCCAGCTCAAGAAAATGGTGTCCAAGTACAAATACAGAGACCTAACTGTACGTG
AAACTGTCAATGTTATTACTCTATACAAAGATCTCAAACCTGTTTTGGATTCATATGTTTTTAACGATGG
CAGTTCCAGGGAACTAATGAACCTCACTGGAACAATCCCTGTGCCTTATAGAGGTAATACATACAATATT
CCAATATGCCTATGGCTACTGGACACATACCCATATAATCCCCCTATCTGTTTTGTTAAGCCTACTAGTT
CAATGACTATTAAAACAGGAAAGCATGTTGATGCAAATGGGAAGATATATCTTCCTTATCTACATGAATG
GAAACACCCACAGTCAGACTTGTTGGGGCTTATTCAGGTCATGATTGTGGTATTTGGAGATGAGCCACCT
GTATTTTCACGACCGATATCGGCATCCTATCCGCCATACCAGGCAACGGGGCCACCAAATACTTCCTACA
TGCCAGGCATGCCAGGTGGAATCTCTCCATACCCATCCGGATACCCTCCCAATCCCAGTGGTTACCCAGG
CTGTCCTTACCCACCTGGTGGTCCATATCCTGCCACAACAAGTTCTCAGTACCCTTCTCAGCCTCCTGTG
ACCACTGTTGGTCCCAGTAGGGATGGCACAATCAGCGAGGACACCATCCGAGCCTCTCTCATCTCTGCGG
TCAGTGACAAACTGAGATGGCGGATGAAGGAGGAAATGGATCGTGCCCAGGCAGAGCTCAATGCCTTGAA
ACGAACAGAAGAAGACCTGAAAAAGGGTCACCAGAAACTGGAAGAGATGGTTACCCGTTTAGATCAAGAA
GTAGCCGAGGTTGATAAAAACATAGAACTTTTGAAAAAGAAGGATGAAGAACTCAGTTCTGCTCTGGAAA
AAATGGAAAATCAGTCTGAAAACAATGATATCGATGAAGTTATCATTCCCACAGCTCCCTTATACAAACA
GATCCTGAATCTGTATGCAGAAGAAAACGCTATTGAAGACACTATCTTTTACTTGGGAGAAGCCTTGAGA
AGGGGCGTGATAGACCTGGATGTCTTCCTGAAGCATGTACGTCTTCTGTCCCGTAAACAGTTCCAGCTGA
GGGCACTAATGCAAAAAGCAAGAAAGACTGCCGGTCTCAGTGACCTCTACTGAGGATCCACCGGATCTAG
ATAACTGATCATAATCAGCCATACCACATTTGTAGAGGTTTTACTTGCTTTAAAAAACCTCCCACACCTC
CCCCTGAACCTGAAACATAAAATGAATGCAATTGTTGTTGTTAACTTGTTTATTGCAGCTTATAATGGTT
ACAAATAAAGCAATAGCATCACAAATTTCACAAATAAAGCATTTTTTTCACTGCATTCTAGTTGTGGTTT
GTCCAAACTCATCAATGTATCTTAACGCGTAAATTGTAAGCGTTAATATTTTGTTAAAATTCGCGTTAAA
TTTTTGTTAAATCAGCTCATTTTTTAACCAATAGGCCGAAATCGGCAAAATCCCTTATAAATCAAAAGAA
TAGACCGAGATAGGGT
[37 nt withheld, positions 2887-2923]
AAAGAACGTGGACTCCAACGTCAAAGG
[49 nt withheld, positions 2951-2999]
T
[91 nt withheld, positions 3001-3091]
G
[124 nt withheld, positions 3093-3216]
CAGGTGGCACTTTTCGGGGAAATGTGCGCGGAACCCCTATTTGTTTATTTTTCTAAATACATTCAAATAT
GTATCCGCTCATGAGACAATAACCCTGATAAATGCTTCAATAATATTGAAAAAGGAAGAGTCCTGAGGCG
GAAAGAACCAGCTGTGGAATGTGTGTCAGTTAGGGTGTGGAAAGTCCCCAGGCTCCCCAGCAGGCAGAAG
TATGCAAAGCATGCATCTCAATTAGTCAGCAACCAGGTGTGGAAAGTCCCCAGGCTCCCCAGCAGGCAGA
AGTATGCAAAGCATGCATCTCAATTAGTCAGCAACCATAGTCCCGCCCCTAACTCCGCCCATCCCGCCCC
TAACTCCGCCCAGTTCCGCCCATTCTCCGCCCCATGGCTGACTAATTTTTTTTATTTATGCAGAGGCCGA
GGCCGCCTCGGCCTCTGAGCTATTCCAGAAGTAGTGAGGAGGCTTTTTTGGAGGCCTAGGCTTTTGCAAA
GATCGATCAAGAGACAGGATGAGGATCGTTTCGCATGATTGAACAAGATGGATTGCACGCAGGTTCTCCG
GCCGCTTGGGTGGAGAGGCTATTCGGCTATGACTGGGCACAACAGACAATCGGCTGCTCTGATGCCGCCG
TGTTCCGGCTGTCAGCGCAGGGGCGCCCGGTTCTTTTTGTCAAGACCGACCTGTCCGGTGCCCTGAATGA
ACTGCAAGACGAGGCAGCGCGGCTATCGTGGCTGGCCACGACGGGCGTTCCTTGCGCAGCTGTGCTCGAC
GTTGTCACTGAAGCGGGAAGGGACTGGCTGCTATTGGGCGAAGTGCCGGGGCAGGATCTCCTGTCATCTC
ACCTTGCTCCTGCCGAGAAAGTATCCATCATGGCTGATGCAATGCGGCGGCTGCATACGCTTGATCCGGC
TACCTGCCCATTCGACCACCAAGCGAAACATCGCATCGAGCGAGCACGTACTCGGATGGAAGCCGGTCTT
GTCGATCAGGATGATCTGGACGAAGAGCATCAGGGGCTCGCGCCAGCCGAACTGTTCGCCAGGCTCAAGG
CGAGCATGCCCGACGGCGAGGATCTCGTCGTGACCCATGGCGATGCCTGCTTGCCGAATATCATGGTGGA
AAATGGCCGCTTTTCTGGATTCATCGACTGTGGCCGGCTGGGTGTGGCGGACCGCTATCAGGACATAGCG
TTGGCTACCCGTGATATTGCTGAAGAGCTTGGCGGCGAATGGGCTGACCGCTTCCTCGTGCTTTACGGTA
TCGCCGCTCCCGATTCGCAGCGCATCGCCTTCTATCGCCTTCTTGACGAGTTCTTCTGAGCGGGACTCTG
GGGTTCGAAATGACCGACCAAGCGACGCCCAACCTGCCATCACGAGATTTCGATTCCACCGCCGCCTTCT
ATGAAAGGTTGGGCTTCGGAATCGTTTTCCGGGACGCCGGCTGGATGATCCTCCAGCGCGGGGATCTCAT
GCTGGAGTTCTTCGCCCACCCTAGGGGGAGGCTAACTGAAACACGGAAGGAGACAATACCGGAAGGAACC
CGCGCTATGACGGCAATAAAAAGACAGAATAAAACGCACGGTGTTGGGTCGTTTGTTCATAAACGCGGGG
TTCGGTCCCAGGGCTGGCACTCTGTCGATACCCCACCGAGACCCCATTGGGGCCAATACGCCCGCGTTTC
TTCCTTTTCCCCACCCCACCCCCCAAGTTCGGGTGAAGGCCCAGGGCTCGCAGCCAACGTCGGGGCGGCA
GGCCCTGCCATAGCCTCAGGTTACTCATATATACTTTAGATTGATTTAAAACTTCATTTTTAATTTAAAA
GGATCTAGGTGAAGATCCTTTTTGATAATCTCATGACCAAAATCCCTTAACGTGAGTTTTCGTTCCACTG
AGCGTCAGACCCCGTAGAAAAGATCAAAGGATCTTCTTGAGATCCTTTTTTTCTGCGCGTAATCTGCTGC
TTGCAAACAAAAAAACCACCGCTACCAGCGGTGGTTTGTTTGCCGGATCAAGAGCTACCAACTCTTTTTC
CGAAGGTAACTGGCTTCAGCAGAGCGCAGATACCAAATACTGTTCTTCTAGTGTAGCCGTAGTTAGGCCA
CCACTTCAAGAACTCTGTAGCACCGCCTACATACCTCGCTCTGCTAATCCTGTTACCAGTGGCTGCTGCC
AGTGGCGATAAGTCGTGTCTTACCGGGTTGGACTCAAGACGATAGTTACCGGATAAGGCGCAGCGGTCGG
GCTGAACGGGGGGTTCGTGCACACAGCCCAGCTTGGAGCGAACGACCTACACCGAACTGAGATACCTACA
GCGTGAGCTATGAGAAAGCGCCACGCTTCCCGAAGGGAGAAAGGCGGACAGGTATCCGGTAAGCGGCAGG
GTCGGAACAGGAGAGCGCACGAGGGAGCTTCCAGGGGGAAACGCCTGGTATCTTTATAGTCCTGTCGGGT
TTCGCCACCTCTGACTTGAGCGTCGATTTTTGTGATGCTCGTCAGGGGGGCGGAGCCTATGGAAAAACGC
CAGCAACGCGGCCTTTTTACGGTTCCTGGCCTTTTGCTGGCCTTTTGCTCACATGTTCTTTCCTGCGTTA
TCCCCTGATTCTGTGGATAACCGTATTACCGC
