>Addgene plasmid #21505 | mCherry-Tsg101 | addgene partial sequence | sequence record 27443 | 21505 with mCherry-F 5'-ccccgtaatgcagaagaaga
TACCCCGAGGACGGCGCCCTGAAGGGCGAGATCAAGATGAGGCTGAAGCTGAAGGACGGCGGCCACTACG
ACGCCGAGGTCAAGACCACCTACATGGCCAAGAAGCCCGTGCAGCTGCCCGGCGCCTACAAGACCGACAT
CAAGCTGGACATCACCTCCCACAACGAGGACTACACCATCGTGGAACAGTACGAGCGCGCCGAGGGCCGC
CACTCCACCGGCGCCTCCGGACTCAGATCTCGAGCTCAAGCTTCGAATTCTATGGCGGTGTCGGAGAGCC
AGCTCAAGAAAATGGTGTCCAAGTACAAATACAGAGACCTAACTGTACGTGAAACTGTCAATGTTATTAC
TCTATACAAAGATCTCAAACCTGTTTTGGATTCATATGTTTTTAACGATGGCAGTTCCAGGGAACTAATG
AACCTCACTGGAACAATCCCTGTGCCTTATAGAGGTAATACATACAATATTCCAATATGCCTATGGCTAC
TGGACACATACCCATATAATCCCCCTATCTGTTTTGTTAAGCCTACTAGTTCAATGACTATTAAAACAGG
AAAGCATGTTGATGCAAATGGGAAGATATATCTTCCTTATCTACATGAATGGAAACACCCACAGTCAGAC
TTGTTGGGGCTTATTCAGGTCATGATTGTGGTATTTGGAGATGAGCCACCTGTATTTTCACGACCGATAT
CGGCATCCTATCCGCCATACCAGGCAACGGGGCCACCAAATACTT
